Addgene plasmid #15024: Ngn3 Cre-ER (DM#256)
Depositing lab: Douglas Melton. Depositing organization: Harvard University. Publication: Direct evidence for the pancreatic lineage: NGN3+ cells are islet progenitors and are distinct from duct progenitors. Gu G, Dubauskaite J, Melton DA. Development. 2002 May . 129(10):2447-57. PubMed 11973276.
Backbone
  Vector backbone: pBluescript II KS
  Backbone size w/o insert (bp): 3000
  Vector type: Mammalian Expression, Cre/Lox ; mouse transgenic
Growth in bacteria
  Bacterial resistance: Ampicillin, 100 μg/mL
  Growth temperature: 37°C
  Growth strain: Stbl3
  Copy number: High Copy
Gene/Insert
  Gene/Insert name: Ngn3 promoter (alt name: pGD29.1)
  Species: M. musculus (mouse)
  Insert size (bp): 9000
  Entrez Gene: Neurog3 (a.k.a. Atoh5, Math4B, bHLHa7, ngn3)
  Tag / fusion protein: Cre-ER(TM) (C terminal on insert)
  Cloning method: Restriction Enzyme
  Sequencing primers: 5′ T7; 3′ T3
Resource information
  A portion of this plasmid was derived from a plasmid made by: Cre-ER(TM) was a gift from Andy McMahon.
Terms and licenses: Academic/Nonprofit Terms; Industry Terms: Not Available to Industry
Depositor comments: The CRE-ER(TM) protein requires tamoxifen (TM) to catalyze LoxP site-mediated excision. To generate the Ngn3 constructs, a 7.6 kb fragment containing Ngn3 (pGD15, contains the 6.5 kb upstream region of Ngn3) was isolated using Ngn3 cDNA to screen a mouse RPI-22 BAC library (Genetics Institute, Buffalo, NY). Three primers were used to fuse the Cre-ERTM-coding region to the Ngn3 ATG to generate a fragment that had part of the Ngn3 promoter and the 5' end of the recombinase. The primers used are p73 (5'-acacttgactccttgatcgctg-3'), p71 (5'-gttgcatcgaccggtaatgca-3') and p74 (5'-ttttcccaaccgcaggatgtccaatttactgaccgtacac-3'). This fragment was subsequently digested with ApaI and AgeI and ligated to the KpnI (blunt-ended)-ApaI (partial digestion)-digested pGD15, and a 2.4 kb AgeI-SacII (partial digestion, blunt-ended) fragment of pGD35. The insert from the final construct (pGD29) was released by NotI digestion. See Author's Map and article for more information.
How to cite: Ngn3 Cre-ER (DM#256) was a gift from Douglas Melton (Addgene plasmid # 15024 ; http://n2t.net/addgene:15024 ; RRID:Addgene_15024)
