[The description below was written by a language model from this plasmid's Addgene catalogue record.]
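Description:
Ngn3 Cre-ER (DM#256), also recorded as pGD29.1, is a mouse transgenesis construct built in the pBluescript II KS cloning backbone (about 3 kb), carrying an insert of roughly 9 kb. It is propagated in bacteria as a high-copy plasmid under ampicillin selection. The catalogue classifies it as a mammalian expression, Cre/Lox vector intended for making transgenic mice. No feature table is provided, so element positions and any polyadenylation signal or other 3′ sequences are not documented here.

The payload places the tamoxifen-dependent recombinase Cre-ER(TM) under the control of mouse Neurog3 (Ngn3) regulatory sequence. According to the depositor, a genomic fragment containing Ngn3 and about 6.5 kb of its upstream region was isolated from a mouse BAC library. The Cre-ER(TM) coding region was then fused by PCR directly at the Ngn3 start codon, so that recombinase expression follows the endogenous promoter's pattern. The rest of the Cre-ER(TM) sequence came from a separate intermediate plasmid as a 2.4 kb fragment, and the finished transgene can be released from the backbone as a NotI fragment, consistent with its use as a transgene.

Cre-ER(TM) is a fusion of Cre to a modified estrogen receptor ligand-binding domain, and it catalyses loxP-mediated excision only when tamoxifen is supplied. In NGN3-expressing cells this allows temporally controlled recombination of a floxed reporter allele. The associated publication used this kind of inducible lineage tracing to examine NGN3-positive cells as pancreatic islet progenitors distinct from duct progenitors.
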