>Addgene plasmid #15024 | Ngn3 Cre-ER (DM#256) | addgene partial sequence | sequence record 21599 | CRE-R 5'-gcaaacggacagaagcattt-3'
CGATCCCTGAACATGTCCATCAGGTTCTTGCGAACCTCATCACTCGTTGCATCGACCGGTAATGCAGGCA
AATTTTGGTGTACGGTCAGTAAATTGGACATCCTGCGGTTGGGAAAAAATGGAAGGTGTGTGTGTGCCAG
CCTCTGACTTAGAGGTCACTGCACGGGGGACCAGAGTATCCCCCACACACACCCCGCGCGCCCCTCATCC
ACCCTTTGGAGTTTCCGAATTGTTACCTAGTTCTCCCGACTCAAAAGAATAGAGAGCAGCAGGTCAGTCA
GTGACAAGCAGCAGTGGATAGGGTCAGTGTCAAGCAGCAGTGGATAGCTGAGCCTCTCTGCTCCCTCTGA
AGTTCTGCTAAACTGCAGGCGCCCTCGCCTGGAGTAAATTGCGTCTGGAAGTCGTAGAAAAGCTCCGAGG
AGGTACTCGACCACTGCTGCAGTGATGAGACCCAGAGGGATTTCTGAGCTGCATGCAAGTCGTGTGTCCC
CTGGCACGCTTTATCTGCTCTGCCCCCGGCCAGGAGCGTGCCTGCCGGGCTGCTGCCTGCACCACGGGCC
AATCAGCGGAGGGGGCCCAGGGGCTGCGCCACGCGAGCCCGCTCCTCCCCCCACAACCCCCACC
